>Addgene plasmid #242858 | pFS558 | addgene full sequence | sequence record 485663 | Addgene NGS Result
TTGAGATCCTTTTTTTCTGCGCGTAATCTGCTGCTTGCAAACAAAAAAACCACCGCTACCAGCGGTGGTT
TGTTTGCCGGATCAAGAGCTACCAACTCTTTTTCCGAAGGTAACTGGCTTCAGCAGAGCGCAGATACCAA
ATACTGTTCTTCTAGTGTAGCCGTAGTTAGGCCACCACTTCAAGAACTCTGTAGCACCGCCTACATACCT
CGCTCTGCTAATCCTGTTACCAGTGGCTGCTGCCAGTGGCGATAAGTCGTGTCTTACCGGGTTGGACTCA
AGACGATAGTTACCGGATAAGGCGCAGCGGTCGGGCTGAACGGGGGGTTCGTGCACACAGCCCAGCTTGG
AGCGAACGACCTACACCGAACTGAGATACCTACAGCGTGAGCTATGAGAAAGCGCCACGCTTCCCGAAGG
GAGAAAGGCGGACAGGTATCCGGTAAGCGGCAGGGTCGGAACAGGAGAGCGCACGAGGGAGCTTCCAGGG
GGAAACGCCTGGTATCTTTATAGTCCTGTCGGGTTTCGCCACCTCTGACTTGAGCGTCGATTTTTGTGAT
GCTCGTCAGGGGGGCGGAGCCTATGGAAAAACGCCAGCAACGCGGCCTTTTTACGGTTCCTGGCCTTTTG
CTGGCCTTTTGCTCACATGTTCTTTCCTGCGTTATCCCCTGATTCTGTGGATAACCGTATTACCGCCTTT
GAGTGAGCTGATACCGCTCGCCGCAGCCGAACGACCGAGCGCAGCGAGTCAGTGAGCGAGGAAGCGGAAG
AGCGCCCAATACGCAAACCGCCTCTCCCCGCGCGTTGGCCGATTCATTAATGCAGCTGGCACGACAGGTT
TCCCGACTGGAAAGCGGGCAGTGAGCGCAACGCAATTAATGTGAGTTAGCTCACTCATTAGGCACCCCAG
GCTTTACACTTTATGCTTCCGGCTCGTATGTTGTGTGGAATTGTGAGCGGATAACAATTTCACACAGGAA
ACAGCTATGACCATGATTACGCCAAGCTTGGTACCGAGCTCGGATCCACTAGTAACGGCCGCCAGTGTGC
TGGAATTCGCCCTTCGGATCCCCGGGTTAATTAAGGCGCGCCAGATCTGTTTAGCTTGCCTCGTCCCCGC
CGGGTCACCCGGCCAGCGACATGGAGGCCCAGAATACCCTCCTTGACAGTCTTGACGTGCGCAGCTCAGG
GGCATGATGTGACTGTCGCCCGTACATTTAGCCCATACATCCCCATGTATAATCATTTGCATCCATACAT
TTTGATGGCCGCACGGCGCGAAGCAAAAATTACGGCTCCTCGCTGCGGACCTGCGAGCAGGGAAACGCTC
CCCTCACAGACGCGTTGAATTGTCCCCACGCCGCGCCCCTGTAGAGAAATATAAAAGGTTAGGATTTGCC
ACTGAGGTTCTTCTTTCATATACTTCCTTTTAAAATCTTGCTAGGATACAGTTCTCACATCACATCCGAA
CATAAACAACCATGGGTAAAAAGCCTGAACTCACCGCGACGTCTGTCGAGAAGTTTCTGATCGAAAAGTT
CGACAGCGTCTCCGACCTGATGCAGCTCTCGGAGGGCGAAGAATCTCGTGCTTTCAGCTTCGATGTAGGA
GGGCGTGGATATGTCCTGCGGGTAAATAGCTGCGCCGATGGTTTCTACAAAGATCGTTATGTTTATCGGC
ACTTTGCATCGGCCGCGCTCCCGATTCCGGAAGTGCTTGACATTGGGGAATTCAGCGAGAGCCTGACCTA
TTGCATCTCCCGCCGTGCACAGGGTGTCACGTTGCAAGACCTGCCTGAAACCGAACTGCCCGCTGTTCTG
CAGCCGGTCGCGGAGGCCATGGATGCGATCGCTGCGGCCGATCTTAGCCAGACGAGCGGGTTCGGCCCAT
TCGGACCGCAAGGAATCGGTCAATACACTACATGGCGTGATTTCATATGCGCGATTGCTGATCCCCATGT
GTATCACTGGCAAACTGTGATGGACGACACCGTCAGTGCGTCCGTCGCGCAGGCTCTCGATGAGCTGATG
CTTTGGGCCGAGGACTGCCCCGAAGTCCGGCACCTCATGCACGCGGATTTCGGCTCCAACAATGTCCTGA
CGGACAATGGCCGCATAACAGCGGTCATTGACTGGAGCGAGGCGATGTTCGGGGATTCCCAATACGAGGT
CGCCAACATCTTCTTCTGGAGGCCGTGGTTGGCTTGTATGGAGCAGCAGACGCGCTACTTCGAGCGGAGG
CATCCGGAGCTTGCAGGATCGCCGCGGCTCCGGGCGTATATGCTCCGCATTGGTCTTGACCAACTCTATC
AGAGCTTGGTTGACGGCAATTTCGATGATGCAGCTTGGGCGCAGGGTCGATGCGACGCAATCGTCCGATC
CGGAGCCGGGACTGTCGGGCGTACACAAATCGCCCGCAGAAGCGCGGCCGTCTGGACCGATGGCTGTGTA
GAAGTACTCGCCGATAGTGGAAACCGACGCCCCAGCACTCGTCCGAGGGCAAAGGAATAATCAGTACTGA
CAATAAAAAGATTCTTGTTTTCAAGAACTTGTCATTTGTATAGTTTTTTTATATTGTAGTTGTTCTATTT
TAATCAAATGTTAGCGTGATTTATATTTTTTTTCGCCTCGACATCATCTGCCCAGATGCGAAGTTAAGTG
CGCAGAAAGTAATATCATGCGTCAATCGTATGTGAATGCTGGTCGCTATACTGCTGTCGATTCGATACTA
ACGCCGCCATCCCATTCGCCATTCAGGCTGCGCAACTGTTGGGAAGGGCGATCGGTGCGGGCCTCTTCGC
TATTACGCCAGCTGGCGAAAGGGGGATGTGCTGCAAGGCGATTAAGTTGGGTAACGCCAGGGTTTTCCCA
GTCACGACGTTGTAAAACGACGGCCAGTGAGCGCGCGTAATACGACTCACTATAGGGCGAATTGGTTAAG
ATCCACTTTCACATTTAAGTTGTTTTTCTAATCCGCATATGATCAATTCAAGGCCGAATAAGAAGGCTGG
CTCTGCACCTTGGTGATCAAATAATTCGATAGCTTGTCGTAATAATGGCGGCATACTATCAGTAGTAGGT
GTTTCCCTTTCTTCTTTAGCGACTTGATGCTCTTGATCTTCCAATACGCAACCTAAAGTAAAATGCCCCA
CAGCGCTGAGTGCATATAATGCATTCTCTAGTGAAAAACCTTGTTGGCATAAAAAGGCTAATTGATTTTC
GAGAGTTTCATACTGTTTTTCTGTAGGCCGTGTACCTAAATGTACTTTTGCTCCATCGCGATGACTTAGT
AAAGCACATCTAAAACTTTTAGCGTTATTACGTAAAAAATCTTGCCAGCTTTCCCCTTCTAAAGGGCAAA
AGTGAGTATGGTGCCTATCTAACATCTCAATGGCTAAGGCGTCGAGCAAAGCCCGCTTATTTTTTACATG
CCAATACAATGTAGGCTGCTCTACACCTAGCTTCTGGGCGAGTTTACGGGTTGTTAAACCTTCGATTCCG
ACCTCATTAAGCAGCTCTAATGCGCTGTTAATCACTTTACTTTTATCTAATCTAGACATATGAATTCGGG
GCCGCGGAGGCTGGATCGGTCCCGGTGTCTTCTATGGAGGTCAAAACAGCGTGGATGGCGTCTCCAGGCG
ATCTGACGGTTCACTAAACGAGCTCTGCTTATATAGACCTCCCACCGTACACGCCTACCGCCCATTTGCG
TCAATGGGGCGGAGTTGTTACGACATTTTGGAAAGTCCCGTTGATTTTGGTGCCAAAACAAACTCCCATT
GACGTCAATGGGGTGGAGACTTGGAAATCCCCGTGAGTCAAACCGCTATCCACGCCCATTGATGTACTGC
CAAAACCGCATCACCATGGTAATAGCGATGACTAATACGTAGATGTACTGCCAAGTAGGAAAGTCCCATA
AGGTCATGTACTGGGCATAATGCCAGGCGGGCCATTTACCGTCATTGACGTCAATAGGGGGCGTACTTGG
CATATGATACACTTGATGTACTGCCAAGTGGGCAGTTTACCGTAAATACTCCACCCATTGACGTCAATGG
AAAGTCCCTATTGGCGTTACTATGGGAACATACGTCATTATTGACGTCAATGGGCGGGGGTCGTTGGGCG
GTCAGCCAGGCGGGCCATTTACCGTAAGTTATGTAACGCGGAACTCCATATATGGGCTATGAACTAATGA
CCCCGTAATTGATTACTATTAATAACTAGTCAATAATCAATGTCAACATGGCGGTAATGTTGGACATGAG
CCAATATAAATGTACATATTATGATATGGATACAACGTATGCAATGGGCCAAGCTCCTCGACCCCCCGGG
CCCCATCTCTTGCCCCTTCTAAGCTCGCTGGACTCGCACATTGGCTACGGTGGCTCGCGTCGCTCGCTTG
GTCGCTCCTTCAACGTACCCTAACGTTCCGGTTAACGATTCTTAAAGAAGCGACCAATTTGTTCCACCGG
CTTCTGTGGGCTCAGGGGCATGTCATGGAAGATTGAGAGGATCGGCGCTTCCTCCAGGTATATATAGAGT
GTCCCTATCAGTGATAGAGACTTGTTTCAGTAAGAATCAATTAGTATTCTACAGTAAACATCGGGCCGCT
CGGGCCGCTAGCATGAGTAAAGGAGAAGAACTTTTCACTGGAGTTGTCCCAATTCTTGTTGAATTAGATG
GTGATGTTAATGGGCACAAATTTTCTGTCAGTGGAGAGGGTGAAGGTGATGCAACATACGGAAAACTTAC
CCTTAAATTTATTTGCACTACTGGAAAACTACCTGTTCCATGGCCAACACTTGTCACTACTTTGGGTTAT
GGTCTAATGTGCTTTGCTAGATACCCAGATCATATGAAACGGCATGACTTTTTCAAGAGTGCCATGCCCG
AAGGTTATGTACAGGAAAGAACTATATTTTTCAAAGATGACGGGAACTACAAGACACGTGCTGAAGTCAA
GTTTGAAGGTGATACCCTTGTTAATAGAATCGAGTTAAAAGGTATTGATTTTAAAGAAGATGGAAACATT
CTTGGACACAAATTGGAATACAACTATAACTCACACAATGTATACATCATGGCAGACAAACAAAAGAATG
GAATCAAAGTTAACTTCAAAATTAGACACAACATTGAAGATGGAAGCGTTCAACTAGCAGACCATTATCA
ACAAAATACTCCAATTGGCGATGGCCCTGTCCTTTTACCAGACAACCATTACCTGTCCTATCAATCTAAG
CTTTCGAAAGATCCCAACGAAAAGAGAGACCACATGGTCCTTCTTGAGTTTGTAACAGCTGCTGGGATTA
CACATGGCATGGATGAACTATACAAAAGATCTTACAGTTTAAACGAGCTCGAATTCAAGGGCGAATTCTG
CAGATATCCATCACACTGGCGGCCGCTCGAGCATGCATCTAGAGGGCCCAATTCGCCCTATAGTGAGTCG
TATTACAATTCACTGGCCGTCGTTTTACAACGTCGTGACTGGGAAAACCCTGGCGTTACCCAACTTAATC
GCCTTGCAGCACATCCCCCTTTCGCCAGCTGGCGTAATAGCGAAGAGGCCCGCACCGATCGCCCTTCCCA
ACAGTTGCGCAGCCTGAATGGCGAATGG
[124 nt withheld, positions 5629-5752]
C
[91 nt withheld, positions 5754-5844]
A
[49 nt withheld, positions 5846-5894]
CCTTTGACGTTGGAGTCCACGTTCTTT
[37 nt withheld, positions 5922-5958]
ACCCTATCTCGGTCTATTCTTTTGATTTATAAGGGATTTTGCCGATTTCGGCCTATTGGTTAAAAAATGA
GCTGATTTAACAAAAATTTAACGCGAATTTTAACAAAATTCAGGGCGCAAGGGCTGCTAAAGGAAGCGGA
ACACGTAGAAAGCCAGTCCGCAGAAACGGTGCTGACCCCGGATGAATGTCAGCTACTGGGCTATCTGGAC
AAGGGAAAACGCAAGCGCAAAGAGAAAGCAGGTAGCTTGCAGTGGGCTTACATGGCGATAGCTAGACTGG
GCGGTTTTATGGACAGCAAGCGAACCGGAATTGCCAGCTGGGGCGCCCTCTGGTAAGGTTGGGAAGCCCT
GCAAAGTAAACTGGATGGCTTTCTTGCCGCCAAGGATCTGATGGCGCAGGGGATCAAGATCTGATCAAGA
GACAGGATGAGGATCGTTTCGCATGATTGAACAAGATGGATTGCACGCAGGTTCTCCGGCCGCTTGGGTG
GAGAGGCTATTCGGCTATGACTGGGCACAACAGACAATCGGCTGCTCTGATGCCGCCGTGTTCCGGCTGT
CAGCGCAGGGGCGCCCGGTTCTTTTTGTCAAGACCGACCTGTCCGGTGCCCTGAATGAACTGCAGGACGA
GGCAGCGCGGCTATCGTGGCTGGCCACGACGGGCGTTCCTTGCGCAGCTGTGCTCGACGTTGTCACTGAA
GCGGGAAGGGACTGGCTGCTATTGGGCGAAGTGCCGGGGCAGGATCTCCTGTCATCCCACCTTGCTCCTG
CCGAGAAAGTATCCATCATGGCTGATGCAATGCGGCGGCTGCATACGCTTGATCCGGCTACCTGCCCATT
CGACCACCAAGCGAAACATCGCATCGAGCGAGCACGTACTCGGATGGAAGCCGGTCTTGTCGATCAGGAT
GATCTGGACGAAGAGCATCAGGGGCTCGCGCCAGCCGAACTGTTCGCCAGGCTCAAGGCGCGCATGCCCG
ACGGCGAGGATCTCGTCGTGACCCATGGCGATGCCTGCTTGCCGAATATCATGGTGGAAAATGGCCGCTT
TTCTGGATTCATCGACTGTGGCCGGCTGGGTGTGGCGGACCGCTATCAGGACATAGCGTTGGCTACCCGT
GATATTGCTGAAGAGCTTGGCGGCGAATGGGCTGACCGCTTCCTCGTGCTTTACGGTATCGCCGCTCCCG
ATTCGCAGCGCATCGCCTTCTATCGCCTTCTTGACGAGTTCTTCTGAATTGAAAAAGGAAGAGTATGAGT
ATTCAACATTTCCGTGTCGCCCTTATTCCCTTTTTTGCGGCATTTTGCCTTCCTGTTTTTGCTCACCCAG
AAACGCTGGTGAAAGTAAAAGATGCTGAAGATCAGTTGGGTGCACGAGTGGGTTACATCGAACTGGATCT
CAACAGCGGTAAGATCCTTGAGAGTTTTCGCCCCGAAGAACGTTTTCCAATGATGAGCACTTTTAAAGTT
CTGCTATGTGGCGCGGTATTATCCCGTATTGACGCCGGGCAAGAGCAACTCGGTCGCCGCATACACTATT
CTCAGAATGACTTGGTTGAGTACTCACCAGTCACAGAAAAGCATCTTACGGATGGCATGACAGTAAGAGA
ATTATGCAGTGCTGCCATAACCATGAGTGATAACACTGCGGCCAACTTACTTCTGACAACGATCGGAGGA
CCGAAGGAGCTAACCGCTTTTTTGCACAACATGGGGGATCATGTAACTCGCCTTGATCGTTGGGAACCGG
AGCTGAATGAAGCCATACCAAACGACGAGCGTGACACCACGATGCCTGTAGCAATGGCAACAACGTTGCG
CAAACTATTAACTGGCGAACTACTTACTCTAGCTTCCCGGCAACAATTAATAGACTGGATGGAGGCGGAT
AAAGTTGCAGGACCACTTCTGCGCTCGGCCCTTCCGGCTGGCTGGTTTATTGCTGATAAATCTGGAGCCG
GTGAGCGTGGGTCTCGCGGTATCATTGCAGCACTGGGGCCAGATGGTAAGCCCTCCCGTATCGTAGTTAT
CTACACGACGGGGAGTCAGGCAACTATGGATGAACGAAATAGACAGATCGCTGAGATAGGTGCCTCACTG
ATTAAGCATTGGTAACTGTCAGACCAAGTTTACTCATATATACTTTAGATTGATTTAAAACTTCATTTTT
AATTTAAAAGGATCTAGGTGAAGATCCTTTTTGATAATCTCATGACCAAAATCCCTTAACGTGAGTTTTC
GTTCCACTGAGCGTCAGACCCCGTAGAAAAGATCAAAGGATCTTC
Features (pLannotate 1.2.2; 21 found; start..end, strand, type, name):
      1..589     +  rep_origin     ori: high-copy-number ColE1/pMB1/pBR322/pUC origin of replication
    772..864     +  CDS            lacI (fragment): lac repressor; lacI; The lac repressor binds to the lac operator to inhibit transcription in E. coli. This inhibition can be relieved by adding lactose or isopropyl-β-D-thiogalactopyranoside (IPTG).
    877..898     +  protein_bind   CAP binding site: CAP binding activates transcription in the presence of cAMP. E. coli catabolite activator protein
    913..943     +  promoter       lac promoter: promoter for the E. coli lac operon
    951..967     +  protein_bind   lac operator: The lac repressor binds to the lac operator to inhibit transcription in E. coli. This inhibition can be relieved by adding lactose or isopropyl-β-D-thiogalactopyranoside (IPTG). lac repressor encoded by lacI
   1138..2713    +  gene           hphMX6: yeast selectable marker conferring hygromycin resistance
   2516..2713    +  terminator     TEF terminator: Ashbya gossypii TEF terminator
   2745..2900    -  CDS            lacZα (fragment): LacZα fragment of β-galactosidase; lacZ fragment
   2908..2926    +  promoter       T7 promoter: promoter for bacteriophage T7 RNA polymerase
   2939..3559    -  CDS            tetR: TETR2_ECOLX - Experimental evidence at protein level: Swiss-Prot protein existence level 1. TetR is the repressor of the tetracycline resistance element; its N-terminal region forms a helix-turn-helix structure and binds DNA. Binding of tetracycline to TetR reduces the repressor affinity for the tetracycline resistance gene (tetA) promoter operator sites. From Escherichia coli.
   3661..3864    -  promoter       CMV promoter: human cytomegalovirus (CMV) immediate early promoter
   3865..4244    -  enhancer       CMV enhancer: human cytomegalovirus immediate early enhancer
   4552..4573    +  promoter       H1-2O2 promoter (fragment): doxycycline-inducible variant of the human H1 RNA promoter (Henriksen et al., 2007)
   4633..5346    +  CDS            10B: 10B is a fluorescent protein published in 1996, derived from Aequorea victoria.
   5447..5465    -  promoter       T7 promoter: promoter for bacteriophage T7 RNA polymerase
   5468..5625    +  CDS            lacZα (fragment): LacZα fragment of β-galactosidase; lacZ fragment
   5629..6057    +  rep_origin     f1 ori (sequence partly withheld): f1 bacteriophage origin of replication; arrow indicates direction of (+) strand synthesis
   6070..6369    +  CDS            tnpA (fragment): TN5P_ECOLX - Also known as tnp. Experimental evidence at protein level: Swiss-Prot protein existence level 1. Mediates transposition of transposon Tn5 by a 'cut and paste' mechanism. First, the monomeric transposase binds the 19 bp inverted DNA repeats flanking the transposon. Then, dimerization of the DNA- bound transposase creates a synaptic DNA complex. After nicking of the first DNA strand, excision of the transposon proceeds through a series of intermediates. The transposase then mediates the insertion of the transposon at a new site by strand transfer. The activity of the wild- type tran
   6401..7192    +  CDS            neo: KKA2_KLEPN - Also known as kan, nptII. Experimental evidence at protein level: Swiss-Prot protein existence level 1. Resistance to kanamycin, neomycin, paromomycin, ribostamycin, butirosin and gentamicin B. From Klebsiella pneumoniae.
   7196..7212    +  promoter       AmpR promoter (fragment): bla
   7213..8073    +  CDS            AmpR: β-lactamase; bla; confers resistance to ampicillin, carbenicillin, and related antibiotics
