[The description below was written by a language model from this plasmid's Addgene catalogue record and pLannotate feature annotations shown in this document.]
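Description:
pFS558 is a fission yeast (Schizosaccharomyces pombe) promoter-replacement plasmid built on the pCR2.1-hph backbone, a high-copy E. coli cloning vector. It is propagated in bacteria through a ColE1/pUC-type origin and selected with ampicillin via the β-lactamase gene. The annotated sequence also carries the kanamycin/neomycin resistance gene and an f1 origin typical of this backbone, along with remnants of the lac promoter/operator, split lacZα fragments and T7 promoters flanking the cloning region. No yeast replication origin is annotated, consistent with use as an integration template rather than an episome. Selection in yeast is provided by the hphMX6 cassette, which confers hygromycin resistance and ends in the Ashbya gossypii TEF terminator.

The payload consists of two divergently oriented units placed downstream of hphMX6. On the reverse strand, the CMV enhancer and promoter drive the bacterial tetracycline repressor TetR. On the forward strand, the enotetSW2 promoter drives mECitrine, which the annotation software recognises as an Aequorea victoria-derived fluorescent protein. The short match to a doxycycline-inducible H1 promoter just upstream of the reporter probably reflects tet operator sequence within enotetSW2, though the promoter itself is not annotated as such. TetR binds the operators and represses transcription until tetracycline-class inducers release it, so the marker, repressor and regulated promoter form a self-contained inducible module.

According to the record, the plasmid is used to replace a gene's native promoter with PenotetSW2 at its endogenous locus, placing that gene under tetracycline-inducible control. The record does not state how the cassette is targeted to the locus or what role the mECitrine sequence plays in the integrated product.
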