Addgene plasmid #242858: pFS558
Purpose: This plasmid will be used to replace the promoter of a gene with the PenotetSW2 promoter at its endogenous locus
Depositing lab: Nick Rhind. Depositing organization: University of Massachusetts, Worcester. Publication: A Tetracycline-Inducible Promoter Replacement System for Schizosaccharomyces pombe. Bashir S, Sivakumar S, Rhind N. MicroPubl Biol. 2025 Aug 21;2025:10.17912/micropub.biology.001759. doi: 10.17912/micropub.biology.001759. eCollection 2025. PubMed 40918427.
Backbone
  Vector backbone: pCR2.1-hph
  Backbone size w/o insert (bp): 5632
  Vector type: Yeast Expression
  Selectable markers: Hygromycin
Growth in bacteria
  Bacterial resistance: Ampicillin, 100 μg/mL
  Growth temperature: 37°C
  Growth strain: DH5alpha
  Copy number: High Copy
Gene/Insert 1
  Gene/Insert name: TetR
  Species: S. pombe (fission yeast)
  Insert size (bp): 621
  Promoter: CMV promoter
  Cloning method: Gibson Cloning
  Sequencing primers: 5′ unknown
Gene/Insert 2
  Gene/Insert name: mECitrine
  Species: S. pombe (fission yeast)
  Insert size (bp): 714
  Promoter: enotetSW2 promoter
  Cloning method: Gibson Cloning
  Sequencing primers: 5′ unknown
Terms and licenses: Academic/Nonprofit Terms; Industry Terms: Not Available to Industry
How to cite: pFS558 was a gift from Nick Rhind (Addgene plasmid # 242858 ; http://n2t.net/addgene:242858 ; RRID:Addgene_242858)
